>Addgene plasmid #217834 | MZB035 | addgene full sequence | sequence record 432989 | Addgene NGS Result
GGGGAATTGTGAGCGGATAACAATTCCCCTCTAGAAATAATTTTGTTTAACTTTAAGAAGGAGATATACC
ATGGCTTTGAAAATGGTTAAAGGCTCTATTGATCGCATGTTCGATAAGAACTTACAGGACTTAGTCCGCG
GCATTCGTAACCATAAGGAGGATGAGGCGAAATACATTTCGCAATGTATCGATGAGATTAAACAGGAACT
TAAACAAGACAATATTGCAGTGAAAGCGAACGCGGTTTGTAAACTGACTTACCTGCAAATGCTGGGTTAC
GATATATCGTGGGCGGCTTTCAATATTATTGAGGTCATGTCGGCATCCAAATTTACATTTAAGCGCATCG
GTTATCTGGCAGCGTCTCAGTCATTTCATGAGGGGACAGATGTTATAATGCTGACTACAAATCAAATCCG
TAAGGATTTATCTTCTCCCAGCCAGTACGACACGGGGGTGGCGCTGACGGGACTTAGCTGTTTTGTTACG
CCTGATTTAGCTAGAGATTTGGCCAATGACATTATGACCTTGATGAGCCATACAAAACCGTACATCCGCA
AAAAGGCAGTCCTTATTATGTATAAGGTCTTTTTGAAATACCCGGAATCTCTTCGTCCTGCATTTCCTAG
ATTGAAGGAGAAGCTGGAGGACCCGGACCCAGGTGTTCAATCAGCCGCAGTCAATGTGATATGCGAGCTG
GCCCGCCGTAATCCTAAGAATTATCTGTCACTGGCTCCGCTTTTCTTTAAGCTTATGACCTCATCCACGA
ATAACTGGGTTCTTATAAAGATCATTAAACTTTTTGGCGCTCTTACACCTTTGGAGCCCAGACTTGGAAA
AAAATTGATTGAGCCGTTAACGAACCTTATCCATTCTACGAGTGCCATGTCTCTGCTGTACGAGTGTGTC
AATACCGTTATTGCCGTATTGATTAGTCTGTCATCCGGGATGCCTAATCACTCTGCTTCCATACAATTAT
GCGTACAGAAATTGAGAATCTTGATCGAAGATTCCGACCAGAATCTTAAGTACTTAGGACTGCTTGCTAT
GTCAAAGATATTAAAAACTCACCCAAAGTCCGTCCAGTCGCACAAAGATTTGATTTTGCAATGCCTGGAC
GATAAGGACGAATCGATACGTTTAAGAGCTTTGGACTTGTTGTATGGCATGGTGTCCAAAAAGAATTTGA
TGGAAATAGTAAAGAAGCTTATGACGCATGTTGACAAGGCTGAGGGAACGACATATCGGGATGAATTGCT
GACAAAGATAATTGATATATGTTCGCAATCCAACTACCAGTACATCACTAATTTCGAGTGGTACATTAGT
ATCCTGGTCGAGCTTACAAGACTTGAGGGCACACGGCACGGGCACTTGATAGCAGCACAAATGTTGGACG
TGGCAATAAGAGTGAAGGCAATCCGGAAATTTGCAGTATCCCAGATGAGTGCTCTGCTGGACTCCGCCCA
CCTTCTTGCTAGCTCTACACAGAGAAACGGAATTTGCGAGGTGTTATATGCGGCTGCTTGGATATGCGGA
GAATTCTCCGAGCACTTGCAAGAACCACACCATACACTTGAGGCAATGCTGCGGCCTCGCGTGACTACCT
TGCCTGGACACATCCAAGCTGTATACGTCCAAAACGTTGTGAAGTTATATGCTAGTATCCTGCAACAAAA
GGAACAAGCTGGGGAGGCCGAAGGCGCCCAAGCTGTGACACAACTGATGGTAGACCGTCTTCCCCAGTTC
GTCCAGTCAGCCGATTTGGAAGTTCAGGAAAGAGCGTCGTGCATTCTGCAGTTAGTCAAACATATCCAAA
AGCTGCAAGCAAAGGATGTGCCGGTAGCCGAGGAAGTCTCAGCATTGTTCGCAGGAGAGTTGAACCCGGT
GGCCCCAAAGGCGCAGAAAAAGGTCCCGGTCGGCCTGGAAGTTCTGTTCCAGGGGCCCGGGTCCGGCATG
TCCCCTATACTAGGTTATTGGAAAATTAAGGGCCTTGTGCAACCCACTCGACTTCTTTTGGAATATCTTG
AAGAAAAATATGAAGAGCATTTGTATGAGCGCGATGAAGGTGATAAATGGCGAAACAAAAAGTTTGAATT
GGGTTTGGAGTTTCCCAATCTTCCTTATTATATTGATGGTGATGTTAAATTAACACAGTCTATGGCCATC
ATACGTTATATAGCTGACAAGCACAACATGTTGGGTGGTTGTCCAAAAGAGCGTGCAGAGATTTCAATGC
TTGAAGGAGCGGTTTTGGATATTAGATACGGTGTTTCGAGAATTGCATATAGTAAAGACTTTGAAACTCT
CAAAGTTGATTTTCTTAGCAAGCTACCTGAAATGCTGAAAATGTTCGAAGATCGTTTATGTCATAAAACA
TATTTAAATGGTGATCATGTAACCCATCCTGACTTCATGTTGTATGACGCTCTTGATGTTGTTTTATACA
TGGACCCAATGTGCCTGGATGCGTTCCCAAAATTAGTTTGTTTTAAAAAACGTATTGAAGCTATCCCACA
AATTGATAAGTACTTGAAATCCAGCAAGTATATAGCATGGCCTTTGCAGGGCTGGCAAGCCACGTTTGGT
GGTGGCGACCATCCTCCAAAATCGGATCTGGTGCCGTAATAATGAGGATCCGAATTCGAGCTCGGCGCGC
CTGCAGGTCGACAAGCTTGCGGCCGCATAATGCTTAAGTCGAACAGAAAGTAATCGTATTGTACACGGCC
GCATAATCGAAATTAATACGACTCACTATAGGGGAATTGTGAGCGGATAACAATTCCCCATCTTAGTATA
TTAGTTAAGTATAAGAAGGAGATATACATATGATTAAGGCTATTTTAATCTTCAACAACCATGGCAAACC
CCGCCTGTCCAAGTTCTATCAGCCATATTCTGAGGATACGCAACAACAAATTATACGGGAAACCTTTCAC
CTTGTTTCTAAGAGAGATGAAAACGTTTGCAATTTTTTGGAAGGCGGCCTTCTGATCGGAGGCAGCGATA
ACAAATTGATATACCGGCACTACGCGACACTGTATTTCGTGTTCTGTGTCGATTCCAGTGAGTCCGAGTT
GGGCATACTTGACCTGATACAGGTCTTCGTTGAGACTTTGGATAAGTGCTTTGAGAACGTCTGCGAATTG
GACCTGATCTTCCATGTCGATAAGGTACATAACATCTTGGCTGAGATGGTAATGGGAGGAATGGTCCTGG
AGACAAACATGAATGAGATTGTAACCCAGATAGACGCTCAAAACAAATTGGAAAAGTCGGAAGCTGGATT
GGCAGGAGCCCCAGCGCGTGCGGTGTCTGCTGTTAAAAACATGAATTTGCCAGAAATACCTAGAAATATA
AACATAGGGGACATCTCGATCAAGGTCCCAAACCTTCCCTCATTTAAGTAGTGACATATGGCAGATCTCA
ATTGGATATCGGCCGGCCACGCGATCGCTGACGTCGGTACCCTCGAGTCTGGTAAAGAAACCGCTGCTGC
GAAATTTGAACGCCAGCACATGGACTCGTCTACTAGCGCAGCTTAATTAACCTAGGCTGCTGCCACCGCT
GAGCAATAACTAGCATAACCCCTTGGGGCCTCTAAACGGGTCTTGAGGGGTTTTTTGCTGAAAGGAGGAA
CTATATCCGGATTGGCGAATGGG
[124 nt withheld, positions 3664-3787]
C
[91 nt withheld, positions 3789-3879]
A
[49 nt withheld, positions 3881-3929]
CCTTTGACGTTGGAGTCCACGTTCTTT
[37 nt withheld, positions 3957-3993]
ACCCTATCTCGGTCTATTCTTTTGATTTATAAGGGATTTTGCCGATTTCGGCCTATTGGTTAAAAAATGA
GCTGATTTAACAAAAATTTAACGCGAATTTTAACAAAATATTAACGTTTACAATTTCTGGCGGCACGATG
GCATGAGATTATCAAAAAGGATCTTCACCTAGATCCTTTTAAATTAAAAATGAAGTTTTAAATCAATCTA
AAGTATATATGAGTAAACTTGGTCTGACAGTTACCAATGCTTAATCAGTGAGGCACCTATCTCAGCGATC
TGTCTATTTCGTTCATCCATAGTTGCCTGACTCCCCGTCGTGTAGATAACTACGATACGGGAGGGCTTAC
CATCTGGCCCCAGTGCTGCAATGATACCGCGAGACCCACGCTCACCGGCTCCAGATTTATCAGCAATAAA
CCAGCCAGCCGGAAGGGCCGAGCGCAGAAGTGGTCCTGCAACTTTATCCGCCTCCATCCAGTCTATTAAT
TGTTGCCGGGAAGCTAGAGTAAGTAGTTCGCCAGTTAATAGTTTGCGCAACGTTGTTGCCATTGCTACAG
GCATCGTGGTGTCACGCTCGTCGTTTGGTATGGCTTCATTCAGCTCCGGTTCCCAACGATCAAGGCGAGT
TACATGATCCCCCATGTTGTGCAAAAAAGCGGTTAGCTCCTTCGGTCCTCCGATCGTTGTCAGAAGTAAG
TTGGCCGCAGTGTTATCACTCATGGTTATGGCAGCACTGCATAATTCTCTTACTGTCATGCCATCCGTAA
GATGCTTTTCTGTGACTGGTGAGTACTCAACCAAGTCATTCTGAGAATAGTGTATGCGGCGACCGAGTTG
CTCTTGCCCGGCGTCAATACGGGATAATACCGCGCCACATAGCAGAACTTTAAAAGTGCTCATCATTGGA
AAACGTTCTTCGGGGCGAAAACTCTCAAGGATCTTACCGCTGTTGAGATCCAGTTCGATGTAACCCACTC
GTGCACCCAACTGATCTTCAGCATCTTTTACTTTCACCAGCGTTTCTGGGTGAGCAAAAACAGGAAGGCA
AAATGCCGCAAAAAAGGGAATAAGGGCGACACGGAAATGTTGAATACTCATACTCTTCCTTTTTCAATCA
TGATTGAAGCATTTATCAGGGTTATTGTCTCATGAGCGGATACATATTTGAATGTATTTAGAAAAATAAA
CAAATAGGTCATGACCAAAATCCCTTAACGTGAGTTTTCGTTCCACTGAGCGTCAGACCCCGTAGAAAAG
ATCAAAGGATCTTCTTGAGATCCTTTTTTTCTGCGCGTAATCTGCTGCTTGCAAACAAAAAAACCACCGC
TACCAGCGGTGGTTTGTTTGCCGGATCAAGAGCTACCAACTCTTTTTCCGAAGGTAACTGGCTTCAGCAG
AGCGCAGATACCAAATACTGTCCTTCTAGTGTAGCCGTAGTTAGGCCACCACTTCAAGAACTCTGTAGCA
CCGCCTACATACCTCGCTCTGCTAATCCTGTTACCAGTGGCTGCTGCCAGTGGCGATAAGTCGTGTCTTA
CCGGGTTGGACTCAAGACGATAGTTACCGGATAAGGCGCAGCGGTCGGGCTGAACGGGGGGTTCGTGCAC
ACAGCCCAGCTTGGAGCGAACGACCTACACCGAACTGAGATACCTACAGCGTGAGCTATGAGAAAGCGCC
ACGCTTCCCGAAGGGAGAAAGGCGGACAGGTATCCGGTAAGCGGCAGGGTCGGAACAGGAGAGCGCACGA
GGGAGCTTCCAGGGGGAAACGCCTGGTATCTTTATAGTCCTGTCGGGTTTCGCCACCTCTGACTTGAGCG
TCGATTTTTGTGATGCTCGTCAGGGGGGCGGAGCCTATGGAAAAACGCCAGCAACGCGGCCTTTTTACGG
TTCCTGGCCTTTTGCTGGCCTTTTGCTCACATGTTCTTTCCTGCGTTATCCCCTGATTCTGTGGATAACC
GTATTACCGCCTTTGAGTGAGCTGATACCGCTCGCCGCAGCCGAACGACCGAGCGCAGCGAGTCAGTGAG
CGAGGAAGCGGAAGAGCGCCTGATGCGGTATTTTCTCCTTACGCATCTGTGCGGTATTTCACACCGCATA
TATGGTGCACTCTCAGTACAATCTGCTCTGATGCCGCATAGTTAAGCCAGTATACACTCCGCTATCGCTA
CGTGACTGGGTCATGGCTGCGCCCCGACACCCGCCAACACCCGCTGACGCGCCCTGACGGGCTTGTCTGC
TCCCGGCATCCGCTTACAGACAAGCTGTGACCGTCTCCGGGAGCTGCATGTGTCAGAGGTTTTCACCGTC
ATCACCGAAACGCGCGAGGCAGCTGCGGTAAAGCTCATCAGCGTGGTCGTGAAGCGATTCACAGATGTCT
GCCTGTTCATCCGCGTCCAGCTCGTTGAGTTTCTCCAGAAGCGTTAATGTCTGGCTTCTGATAAAGCGGG
CCATGTTAAGGGCGGTTTTTTCCTGTTTGGTCACTGATGCCTCCGTGTAAGGGGGATTTCTGTTCATGGG
GGTAATGATACCGATGAAACGAGAGAGGATGCTCACGATACGGGTTACTGATGATGAACATGCCCGGTTA
CTGGAACGTTGTGAGGGTAAACAACTGGCGGTATGGATGCGGCGGGACCAGAGAAAAATCACTCAGGGTC
AATGCCAGCGCTTCGTTAATACAGATGTAGGTGTTCCACAGGGTAGCCAGCAGCATCCTGCGATGCAGAT
CCGGAACATAATGGTGCAGGGCGCTGACTTCCGCGTTTCCAGACTTTACGAAACACGGAAACCGAAGACC
ATTCATGTTGTTGCTCAGGTCGCAGACGTTTTGCAGCAGCAGTCGCTTCACGTTCGCTCGCGTATCGGTG
ATTCATTCTGCTAACCAGTAAGGCAACCCCGCCAGCCTAGCCGGGTCCTCAACGACAGGAGCACGATCAT
GCTAGTCATGCCCCGCGCCCACCGGAAGGAGCTGACTGGGTTGAAGGCTCTCAAGGGCATCGGTCGAGAT
CCCGGTGCCTAATGAGTGAGCTAACTTACATTAATTGCGTTGCGCTCACTGCCCGCTTTCCAGTCGGGAA
ACCTGTCGTGCCAGCTGCATTAATGAATCGGCCAACGCGCGGGGAGAGGCGGTTTGCGTATTGGGCGCCA
GGGTGGTTTTTCTTTTCACCAGTGAGACGGGCAACAGCTGATTGCCCTTCACCGCCTGGCCCTGAGAGAG
TTGCAGCAAGCGGTCCACGCTGGTTTGCCCCAGCAGGCGAAAATCCTGTTTGATGGTGGTTAACGGCGGG
ATATAACATGAGCTGTCTTCGGTATCGTCGTATCCCACTACCGAGATGTCCGCACCAACGCGCAGCCCGG
ACTCGGTAATGGCGCGCATTGCGCCCAGCGCCATCTGATCGTTGGCAACCAGCATCGCAGTGGGAACGAT
GCCCTCATTCAGCATTTGCATGGTTTGTTGAAAACCGGACATGGCACTCCAGTCGCCTTCCCGTTCCGCT
ATCGGCTGAATTTGATTGCGAGTGAGATATTTATGCCAGCCAGCCAGACGCAGACGCGCCGAGACAGAAC
TTAATGGGCCCGCTAACAGCGCGATTTGCTGGTGACCCAATGCGACCAGATGCTCCACGCCCAGTCGCGT
ACCGTCTTCATGGGAGAAAATAATACTGTTGATGGGTGTCTGGTCAGAGACATCAAGAAATAACGCCGGA
ACATTAGTGCAGGCAGCTTCCACAGCAATGGCATCCTGGTCATCCAGCGGATAGTTAATGATCAGCCCAC
TGACGCGTTGCGCGAGAAGATTGTGCACCGCCGCTTTACAGGCTTCGACGCCGCTTCGTTCTACCATCGA
CACCACCACGCTGGCACCCAGTTGATCGGCGCGAGATTTAATCGCCGCGACAATTTGCGACGGCGCGTGC
AGGGCCAGACTGGAGGTGGCAACGCCAATCAGCAACGACTGTTTGCCCGCCAGTTGTTGTGCCACGCGGT
TGGGAATGTAATTCAGCTCCGCCATCGCCGCTTCCACTTTTTCCCGCGTTTTCGCAGAAACGTGGCTGGC
CTGGTTCACCACGCGGGAAACGGTCTGATAAGAGACACCGGCATACTCTGCGACATCGTATAACGTTACT
GGTTTCACATTCACCACCCTGAATTGACTCTCTTCCGGGCGCTATCATGCCATACCGCGAAAGGTTTTGC
GCCATTCGATGGTGTCCGGGATCTCGACGCTCTCCCTTATGCGACTCCTGCATTAGGAAGCAGCCCAGTA
GTAGGTTGAGGCCGTTGAGCACCGCCGCCGCAAGGAATGGTGCATGCAAGGAGATGGCGCCCAACAGTCC
CCCGGCCACGGGGCCTGCCACCATACCCACGCCGAAACAAGCGCTCATGAGCCCGAAGTGGCGAGCCCGA
TCTTCCCCATCGGTGATGTCGGCGATATAGGCGCCAGCAACCGCACCTGTGGCGCCGGTGATGCCGGCCA
CGATGCGTCCGGCGTAGAGGATCGAGATCGATCTCGATCCCGCGAAATTAATACGACTCACTATA
Features (pLannotate 1.2.2; 23 found; start..end, strand, type, name):
      3..27      +  protein_bind   lac operator: The lac repressor binds to the lac operator to inhibit transcription in E. coli. This inhibition can be relieved by adding lactose or isopropyl-β-D-thiogalactopyranoside (IPTG). lac repressor encoded by lacI
     42..64      +  RBS            RBS: efficient ribosome binding site from bacteriophage T7 gene 10 (Olins and Rangwala, 1989)
     71..1921    +  CDS            AP3D1 (fragment): AP3D1_HUMAN - Experimental evidence at protein level: Swiss-Prot protein existence level 1. Part of the AP-3 complex, an adaptor-related complex which is not clathrin-associated. The complex is associated with the Golgi region as well as more peripheral structures. It facilitates the budding of vesicles from the Golgi membrane and may be directly involved in trafficking to lysosomes. Involved in process of CD8+ T- cell and NK cell degranulation (PubMed:26744459). In concert with the BLOC-1 complex, AP-3 is required to target cargos into vesicles assembled at cell bodies for delivery into neuri
   1958..2611    +  CDS            GST26_SCHJA: Experimental evidence at protein level: Swiss-Prot protein existence level 1. GST isoenzymes appear to play a central role in the parasite detoxification system. Other functions are also suspected including a role in increasing the solubility of haematin in the parasite gut. From Schistosoma japonicum (Blood fluke).
   2744..2762    +  promoter       T7 promoter: promoter for bacteriophage T7 RNA polymerase
   2763..2787    +  protein_bind   lac operator: The lac repressor binds to the lac operator to inhibit transcription in E. coli. This inhibition can be relieved by adding lactose or isopropyl-β-D-thiogalactopyranoside (IPTG). lac repressor encoded by lacI
   2830..3408    +  CDS            AP3S1: AP3S1_HUMAN - Also known as CLAPS3. Experimental evidence at protein level: Swiss-Prot protein existence level 1. Part of the AP-3 complex, an adaptor-related complex which is not clathrin-associated. The complex is associated with the Golgi region as well as more peripheral structures. It facilitates the budding of vesicles from the Golgi membrane and may be directly involved in trafficking to lysosomes. In concert with the BLOC-1 complex, AP-3 is required to target cargos into vesicles assembled at cell bodies for delivery into neurites and nerve terminals. From Homo sapiens (Human).
   3484..3525    +  CDS            S-Tag (fragment): affinity and epitope tag derived from pancreatic ribonuclease A
   3555..3572    +  CDS            SET1 (fragment): solubility-enhancement tag derived from T7 phage gene 10B
   3580..3627    +  terminator     T7 terminator: transcription terminator for bacteriophage T7 RNA polymerase
   3664..4119    +  rep_origin     f1 ori (sequence partly withheld): f1 bacteriophage origin of replication; arrow indicates direction of (+) strand synthesis
   4234..5094    -  CDS            AmpR: β-lactamase; bla; confers resistance to ampicillin, carbenicillin, and related antibiotics
   5095..5187    -  promoter       AmpR promoter: bla
   5268..5856    +  rep_origin     ori: high-copy-number ColE1/pMB1/pBR322/pUC origin of replication
   6042..6184    -  misc_feature   bom: basis of mobility region from pBR322
   6286..6477    -  CDS            rop: Rop protein, which maintains plasmids at low copy number; rop
   6494..6874    +  CDS            YPB1_ECOLX: Protein predicted: Swiss-Prot protein existence level 4. From Escherichia coli.
   6936..7000    -  CDS            TcR (fragment): tetracycline efflux protein; tet; confers resistance to tetracycline
   7015..7036    -  protein_bind   CAP binding site: CAP binding activates transcription in the presence of cAMP. E. coli catabolite activator protein
   7049..8131    -  CDS            lacI: lac repressor; lacI; The lac repressor binds to the lac operator to inhibit transcription in E. coli. This inhibition can be relieved by adding lactose or isopropyl-β-D-thiogalactopyranoside (IPTG).
   8132..8209    -  promoter       lacI promoter: lacI
   8217..8496    -  CDS            TcR (fragment): tetracycline efflux protein; tet; confers resistance to tetracycline
   8522..2       +  promoter       T7 promoter (across the origin): promoter for bacteriophage T7 RNA polymerase
