[The description below was written by a language model from this plasmid's Addgene catalogue record and pLannotate feature annotations shown in this document.]
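Description:
MZB035 is a bacterial co-expression plasmid built on the Novagen pETDuet-1 backbone (8,538 bp in total) that produces two subunits of the human AP-3 adaptor complex from a single vector. It is maintained in E. coli through a ColE1/pBR322-type origin accompanied by the rop gene and bom region, consistent with its listing as low copy, and is selected with ampicillin via the β-lactamase gene. An f1 origin and short remnants of the tetracycline resistance gene are also carried over from the backbone.

The payload occupies the two expression cassettes of the Duet vector, each driven by a T7 promoter followed by a lac operator, with the plasmid-borne lacI gene supplying repressor so that transcription is held off until IPTG induction in a host expressing T7 RNA polymerase. The first cassette, which has an annotated T7 gene 10 ribosome binding site, encodes human AP3D1 (the delta-1 subunit) truncated to residues 1–617, with residues 618–1153 removed, fused at its C terminus to Schistosoma japonicum glutathione S-transferase for affinity purification. The second cassette encodes full-length human AP3S1 (the sigma-1 subunit), for which no tag is recorded. Fragments of the vector's S-tag lie downstream of the AP3S1 coding region, but the record does not indicate that they are fused to it. A single T7 terminator follows the second cassette.

Co-expressing the two proteins is intended to yield the delta/sigma hemicomplex of the AP-3 core, which can be pulled down through the GST handle on AP3D1. The associated work concerns the structural mechanism by which AP-3 coated vesicle formation is initiated.
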