Addgene plasmid #217834: MZB035
Purpose: Bacterial expression of human AP3D1 (1-617) and AP3S1 AP-3 core hemicomplex
Depositing lab: Richard Baker. Depositing organization: University of North Carolina at Chapel Hill. Publication: A structure-based mechanism for initiation of AP-3 coated vesicle formation. Begley M, Aragon M, Baker RW. Proc Natl Acad Sci U S A. 2024 Dec 24;121(52):e2411974121. doi: 10.1073/pnas.2411974121. Epub 2024 Dec 20. PubMed 39705307.
Backbone
  Vector backbone: pETDuet-1
  Backbone manufacturer: Novagen
  Total vector size (bp): 8538
  Vector type: Bacterial Expression
Growth in bacteria
  Bacterial resistance: Ampicillin, 100 μg/mL
  Growth temperature: 37°C
  Growth strain: DH5alpha
  Copy number: Low Copy
Gene/Insert 1
  Gene/Insert name: AP3D1 (alt name: AP-3 complex subunit delta-1)
  Species: H. sapiens (human)
  Mutation: Removed residues 618-1153 from AP3D1
  Entrez Gene: AP3D1 (a.k.a. ADTD, HPS10, hBLVR)
  Tag / fusion protein: GST (C terminal on insert)
  Cloning method: Other
  Sequencing primers: 5′ T7 Promoter; 3′ pETDuet Down 1
Gene/Insert 2
  Gene/Insert name: AP3S1 (alt name: AP-3 complex subunit sigma-1)
  Species: H. sapiens (human)
  Entrez Gene: AP3S1 (a.k.a. CLAPS3, Sigma3A)
  Cloning method: Other
  Sequencing primers: 5′ pETDuet Up 2; 3′ T7 Terminator
Resource information
  A portion of this plasmid was derived from a plasmid made by: BioBasic
Terms and licenses: Academic/Nonprofit Terms; Industry Terms: Not Available to Industry
How to cite: MZB035 was a gift from Richard Baker (Addgene plasmid # 217834 ; http://n2t.net/addgene:217834 ; RRID:Addgene_217834)
